>Addgene plasmid #12967 | pcDNA3-EGFP-RhoA-T19N | addgene full sequence | sequence record 237568 | Addgene NGS Result
GTAGTGCGCGAGCAAAATTTAAGCTACAACAAGGCAAGGCTTGACCGACAATTGCATGAAGAATCTGCTT
AGGGTTAGGCGTTTTGCGCTGCTTCGCGATGTACGGGCCAGATATACGCGTTGACATTGATTATTGACTA
GTTATTAATAGTAATCAATTACGGGGTCATTAGTTCATAGCCCATATATGGAGTTCCGCGTTACATAACT
TACGGTAAATGGCCCGCCTGGCTGACCGCCCAACGACCCCCGCCCATTGACGTCAATAATGACGTATGTT
CCCATAGTAACGCCAATAGGGACTTTCCATTGACGTCAATGGGTGGAGTATTTACGGTAAACTGCCCACT
TGGCAGTACATCAAGTGTATCATATGCCAAGTACGCCCCCTATTGACGTCAATGACGGTAAATGGCCCGC
CTGGCATTATGCCCAGTACATGACCTTATGGGACTTTCCTACTTGGCAGTACATCTACGTATTAGTCATC
GCTATTACCATGGTGATGCGGTTTTGGCAGTACATCAATGGGCGTGGATAGCGGTTTGACTCACGGGGAT
TTCCAAGTCTCCACCCCATTGACGTCAATGGGAGTTTGTTTTGGCACCAAAATCAACGGGACTTTCCAAA
ATGTCGTAACAACTCCGCCCCATTGACGCAAATGGGCGGTAGGCGTGTACGGTGGGAGGTCTATATAAGC
AGAGCTCTCTGGCTAACTAGAGAACCCACTGCTTACTGGCTTATCGAAATTAATACGACTCACTATAGGG
AGACCCAAGCTTGCCACCATGGTGAGCAAGGGCGAGGAGCTGTTCACCGGGGTGGTGCCCATCCTGGTCG
AGCTGGACGGCGACGTAAACGGCCACAAGTTCAGCGTGTCCGGCGAGGGCGAGGGCGATGCCACCTACGG
CAAGCTGACCCTGAAGTTCATCTGCACCACCGGCAAGCTGCCCGTGCCCTGGCCCACCCTCGTGACCACC
CTGACCTACGGCGTGCAGTGCTTCAGCCGCTACCCCGACCACATGAAGCAGCACGACTTCTTCAAGTCCG
CCATGCCCGAAGGCTACGTCCAGGAGCGCACCATCTTCTTCAAGGACGACGGCAACTACAAGACCCGCGC
CGAGGTGAAGTTCGAGGGCGACACCCTGGTGAACCGCATCGAGCTGAAGGGCATCGACTTCAAGGAGGAC
GGCAACATCCTGGGGCACAAGCTGGAGTACAACTACAACAGCCACAACGTCTATATCATGGCCGACAAGC
AGAAGAACGGCATCAAGGTGAACTTCAAGATCCGCCACAACATCGAGGACGGCAGCGTGCAGCTCGCCGA
CCACTACCAGCAGAACACCCCCATCGGCGACGGCCCCGTGCTGCTGCCCGACAACCACTACCTGAGCACC
CAGTCCGCCCTGAGCAAAGACCCCAACGAGAAGCGCGATCACATGGTCCTGCTGGAGTTCGTGACCGCCG
CCGGGATCACTCTCGGCATGGACGAGCTGTACAAGGAATTCATGGCTGCCATCCGGAAGAAACTGGTGAT
TGTTGGTGATGGAGCCTGTGGAAAGAACTGCTTGCTCATAGTCTTCAGCAAGGACCAGTTCCCAGAGGTG
TATGTGCCCACAGTGTTTGAGAACTATGTGGCAGATATCGAGGTGGATGGAAAGCAGGTAGAGTTGGCTT
TGTGGGACACAGCTGGGCAGGAAGATTATGATCGCCTGAGGCCCCTCTCCTACCCAGATACCGATGTTAT
ACTGATGTGTTTTTCCATCGACAGCCCTGATAGTTTAGAAAACATCCCAGAAAAGTGGACCCCAGAAGTC
AAGCATTTCTGTCCCAACGTGCCCATCATCCTGGTTGGGAATAAGAAGGATCTTCGGAATGATGAGCACA
CAAGGCGGGAGCTAGCCAAGATGAAGCAGGAGCCGGTGAAACCTGAAGAAGGCAGAGATATGGCAAACAG
GATTGGCGCTTTTGGGTACATGGAGTGTTCAGCAAAGACCAAAGATGGAGTGAGAGAGGTTTTTGAAATG
GCTACGAGAGCTGCTCTGCAAGCTAGACGTGGGAAGAAAAAATCTGGTTGCCTTGTCTTGTGACTCGAGC
ATGCATCTAGAGGGCCCTATTCTATAGTGTCACCTAAATGCTAGAGCTCGCTGATCAGCCTCGACTGTGC
CTTCTAGTTGCCAGCCATCTGTTGTTTGCCCCTCCCCCGTGCCTTCCTTGACCCTGGAAGGTGCCACTCC
CACTGTCCTTTCCTAATAAAATGAGGAAATTGCATCGCATTGTCTGAGTAGGTGTCATTCTATTCTGGGG
GGTGGGGTGGGGCAGGACAGCAAGGGGGAGGATTGGGAAGACAATAGCAGGCATGCTGGGGATGCGGTGG
GCTCTATGGCTTCTGAGGCGGAAAGAACCAGCTGGGGCTCTAGGGGGTATCCCC
[124 nt withheld, positions 2435-2558]
C
[91 nt withheld, positions 2560-2650]
A
[49 nt withheld, positions 2652-2700]
CCTTTGACGTTGGAGTCCACGTTCTTT
[37 nt withheld, positions 2728-2764]
ACCCTATCTCGGTCTATTCTTTTGATTTATAAGGGATTTTGCCGATTTCGGCCTATTGGTTAAAAAATGA
GCTGATTTAACAAAAATTTAACGCGAATTAATTCTGTGGAATGTGTGTCAGTTAGGGTGTGGAAAGTCCC
CAGGCTCCCCAGCAGGCAGAAGTATGCAAAGCATGCATCTCAATTAGTCAGCAACCAGGTGTGGAAAGTC
CCCAGGCTCCCCAGCAGGCAGAAGTATGCAAAGCATGCATCTCAATTAGTCAGCAACCATAGTCCCGCCC
CTAACTCCGCCCATCCCGCCCCTAACTCCGCCCAGTTCCGCCCATTCTCCGCCCCATGGCTGACTAATTT
TTTTTATTTATGCAGAGGCCGAGGCCGCCTCTGCCTCTGAGCTATTCCAGAAGTAGTGAGGAGGCTTTTT
TGGAGGCCTAGGCTTTTGCAAAAAGCTCCCGGGAGCTTGTATATCCATTTTCGGATCTGATCAAGAGACA
GGATGAGGATCGTTTCGCATGATTGAACAAGATGGATTGCACGCAGGTTCTCCGGCCGCTTGGGTGGAGA
GGCTATTCGGCTATGACTGGGCACAACAGACAATCGGCTGCTCTGATGCCGCCGTGTTCCGGCTGTCAGC
GCAGGGGCGCCCGGTTCTTTTTGTCAAGACCGACCTGTCCGGTGCCCTGAATGAACTGCAGGACGAGGCA
GCGCGGCTATCGTGGCTGGCCACGACGGGCGTTCCTTGCGCAGCTGTGCTCGACGTTGTCACTGAAGCGG
GAAGGGACTGGCTGCTATTGGGCGAAGTGCCGGGGCAGGATCTCCTGTCATCTCACCTTGCTCCTGCCGA
GAAAGTATCCATCATGGCTGATGCAATGCGGCGGCTGCATACGCTTGATCCGGCTACCTGCCCATTCGAC
CACCAAGCGAAACATCGCATCGAGCGAGCACGTACTCGGATGGAAGCCGGTCTTGTCGATCAGGATGATC
TGGACGAAGAGCATCAGGGGCTCGCGCCAGCCGAACTGTTCGCCAGGCTCAAGGCGCGCATGCCCGACGG
CGAGGATCTCGTCGTGACCCATGGCGATGCCTGCTTGCCGAATATCATGGTGGAAAATGGCCGCTTTTCT
GGATTCATCGACTGTGGCCGGCTGGGTGTGGCGGACCGCTATCAGGACATAGCGTTGGCTACCCGTGATA
TTGCTGAAGAGCTTGGCGGCGAATGGGCTGACCGCTTCCTCGTGCTTTACGGTATCGCCGCTCCCGATTC
GCAGCGCATCGCCTTCTATCGCCTTCTTGACGAGTTCTTCTGAGCGGGACTCTGGGGTTCGAAATGACCG
ACCAAGCGACGCCCAACCTGCCATCACGAGATTTCGATTCCACCGCCGCCTTCTATGAAAGGTTGGGCTT
CGGAATCGTTTTCCGGGACGCCGGCTGGATGATCCTCCAGCGCGGGGATCTCATGCTGGAGTTCTTCGCC
CACCCCAACTTGTTTATTGCAGCTTATAATGGTTACAAATAAAGCAATAGCATCACAAATTTCACAAATA
AAGCATTTTTTTCACTGCATTCTAGTTGTGGTTTGTCCAAACTCATCAATGTATCTTATCATGTCTGTAT
ACCGTCGACCTCTAGCTAGAGCTTGGCGTAATCATGGTCATAGCTGTTTCCTGTGTGAAATTGTTATCCG
CTCACAATTCCACACAACATACGAGCCGGAAGCATAAAGTGTAAAGCCTGGGGTGCCTAATGAGTGAGCT
AACTCACATTAATTGCGTTGCGCTCACTGCCCGCTTTCCAGTCGGGAAACCTGTCGTGCCAGCTGCATTA
ATGAATCGGCCAACGCGCGGGGAGAGGCGGTTTGCGTATTGGGCGCTCTTCCGCTTCCTCGCTCACTGAC
TCGCTGCGCTCGGTCGTTCGGCTGCGGCGAGCGGTATCAGCTCACTCAAAGGCGGTAATACGGTTATCCA
CAGAATCAGGGGATAACGCAGGAAAGAACATGTGAGCAAAAGGCCAGCAAAAGGCCAGGAACCGTAAAAA
GGCCGCGTTGCTGGCGTTTTTCCATAGGCTCCGCCCCCCTGACGAGCATCACAAAAATCGACGCTCAAGT
CAGAGGTGGCGAAACCCGACAGGACTATAAAGATACCAGGCGTTTCCCCCTGGAAGCTCCCTCGTGCGCT
CTCCTGTTCCGACCCTGCCGCTTACCGGATACCTGTCCGCCTTTCTCCCTTCGGGAAGCGTGGCGCTTTC
TCATAGCTCACGCTGTAGGTATCTCAGTTCGGTGTAGGTCGTTCGCTCCAAGCTGGGCTGTGTGCACGAA
CCCCCCGTTCAGCCCGACCGCTGCGCCTTATCCGGTAACTATCGTCTTGAGTCCAACCCGGTAAGACACG
ACTTATCGCCACTGGCAGCAGCCACTGGTAACAGGATTAGCAGAGCGAGGTATGTAGGCGGTGCTACAGA
GTTCTTGAAGTGGTGGCCTAACTACGGCTACACTAGAAGAACAGTATTTGGTATCTGCGCTCTGCTGAAG
CCAGTTACCTTCGGAAAAAGAGTTGGTAGCTCTTGATCCGGCAAACAAACCACCGCTGGTAGCGGTGGTT
TTTTTGTTTGCAAGCAGCAGATTACGCGCAGAAAAAAAGGATCTCAAGAAGATCCTTTGATCTTTTCTAC
GGGGTCTGACGCTCAGTGGAACGAAAACTCACGTTAAGGGATTTTGGTCATGAGATTATCAAAAAGGATC
TTCACCTAGATCCTTTTAAATTAAAAATGAAGTTTTAAATCAATCTAAAGTATATATGAGTAAACTTGGT
CTGACAGTTACCAATGCTTAATCAGTGAGGCACCTATCTCAGCGATCTGTCTATTTCGTTCATCCATAGT
TGCCTGACTCCCCGTCGTGTAGATAACTACGATACGGGAGGGCTTACCATCTGGCCCCAGTGCTGCAATG
ATACCGCGAGACCCACGCTCACCGGCTCCAGATTTATCAGCAATAAACCAGCCAGCCGGAAGGGCCGAGC
GCAGAAGTGGTCCTGCAACTTTATCCGCCTCCATCCAGTCTATTAATTGTTGCCGGGAAGCTAGAGTAAG
TAGTTCGCCAGTTAATAGTTTGCGCAACGTTGTTGCCATTGCTACAGGCATCGTGGTGTCACGCTCGTCG
TTTGGTATGGCTTCATTCAGCTCCGGTTCCCAACGATCAAGGCGAGTTACATGATCCCCCATGTTGTGCA
AAAAAGCGGTTAGCTCCTTCGGTCCTCCGATCGTTGTCAGAAGTAAGTTGGCCGCAGTGTTATCACTCAT
GGTTATGGCAGCACTGCATAATTCTCTTACTGTCATGCCATCCGTAAGATGCTTTTCTGTGACTGGTGAG
TACTCAACCAAGTCATTCTGAGAATAGTGTATGCGGCGACCGAGTTGCTCTTGCCCGGCGTCAATACGGG
ATAATACCGCGCCACATAGCAGAACTTTAAAAGTGCTCATCATTGGAAAACGTTCTTCGGGGCGAAAACT
CTCAAGGATCTTACCGCTGTTGAGATCCAGTTCGATGTAACCCACTCGTGCACCCAACTGATCTTCAGCA
TCTTTTACTTTCACCAGCGTTTCTGGGTGAGCAAAAACAGGAAGGCAAAATGCCGCAAAAAAGGGAATAA
GGGCGACACGGAAATGTTGAATACTCATACTCTTCCTTTTTCAATATTATTGAAGCATTTATCAGGGTTA
TTGTCTCATGAGCGGATACATATTTGAATGTATTTAGAAAAATAAACAAATAGGGGTTCCGCGCACATTT
CCCCGAAAAGTGCCACCTGACGTCGACGGATCGGGAGATCTCCCGATCCCCTATGGTGCACTCTCAGTAC
AATCTGCTCTGATGCCGCATAGTTAAGCCAGTATCTGCTCCCTGCTTGTGTGTTGGAGGTCGCTGA
Features (pLannotate 1.2.2; 22 found; start..end, strand, type, name):
    123..502     +  enhancer       CMV enhancer: human cytomegalovirus immediate early enhancer
    503..706     +  promoter       CMV promoter: human cytomegalovirus (CMV) immediate early promoter
    702..735     +  LTR            5' LTR (truncated) (fragment): truncated 5' long terminal repeat (LTR) from HIV-1
    751..769     +  promoter       T7 promoter: promoter for bacteriophage T7 RNA polymerase
    789..1505    +  CDS            EGFP: EGFP is a basic (constitutively fluorescent) green fluorescent protein published in 1996, derived from Aequorea victoria. It is reported to be a rapidly-maturing weak dimer with moderate acid sensitivity.
   1512..2093    +  CDS            RhoA (T19N): dominant negative mutant of human Rho family small GTPase RhoA
   2121..2139    -  promoter       SP6 promoter: promoter for bacteriophage SP6 RNA polymerase
   2165..2389    +  polyA_signal   bGH poly(A) signal: bovine growth hormone polyadenylation signal
   2393..2414    +  promoter       SV40 promoter (fragment): SV40 enhancer and early promoter
   2435..2863    +  rep_origin     f1 ori (sequence partly withheld): f1 bacteriophage origin of replication; arrow indicates direction of (+) strand synthesis
   2877..3206    +  promoter       SV40 promoter: SV40 enhancer and early promoter
   3273..4064    +  CDS            neo: KKA2_KLEPN - Also known as kan, nptII. Experimental evidence at protein level: Swiss-Prot protein existence level 1. Resistance to kanamycin, neomycin, paromomycin, ribostamycin, butirosin and gentamicin B. From Klebsiella pneumoniae.
   4088..4246    +  CDS            ble (fragment): BLE_KLEPN - Experimental evidence at protein level: Swiss-Prot protein existence level 1. Binding protein with a strong affinity to the bleomycin family of antibiotics. Binds to CL990; an antimitotic-antibiotic compound. From Klebsiella pneumoniae.
   4241..4362    +  polyA_signal   SV40 poly(A) signal: SV40 polyadenylation signal
   4435..4451    -  protein_bind   lac operator: The lac repressor binds to the lac operator to inhibit transcription in E. coli. This inhibition can be relieved by adding lactose or isopropyl-β-D-thiogalactopyranoside (IPTG). lac repressor encoded by lacI
   4459..4489    -  promoter       lac promoter: promoter for the E. coli lac operon
   4504..4525    -  protein_bind   CAP binding site: CAP binding activates transcription in the presence of cAMP. E. coli catabolite activator protein
   4538..4630    -  CDS            lacI (fragment): lac repressor; lacI; The lac repressor binds to the lac operator to inhibit transcription in E. coli. This inhibition can be relieved by adding lactose or isopropyl-β-D-thiogalactopyranoside (IPTG).
   4813..5401    -  rep_origin     ori: high-copy-number ColE1/pMB1/pBR322/pUC origin of replication
   5572..6432    -  CDS            AmpR: β-lactamase; bla; confers resistance to ampicillin, carbenicillin, and related antibiotics
   6433..6537    -  promoter       AmpR promoter: bla
   6596..6648    -  misc_feature   bom (fragment): basis of mobility region from pBR322
