[The description below was written by a language model from this plasmid's Addgene catalogue record and pLannotate feature annotations shown in this document.]
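Description:
pcDNA3-EGFP-RhoA-T19N is a mammalian expression plasmid built on a pcDNA3-EGFP backbone and carrying a dominant-negative form of the human small GTPase RhoA fused to EGFP. It is maintained in E. coli as a high-copy plasmid through a ColE1/pUC-type origin and selected with ampicillin via the β-lactamase gene. An f1 origin is also present, which in principle allows single-stranded DNA production. A separate cassette places the neomycin phosphotransferase gene under the SV40 early promoter with an SV40 polyadenylation signal, so G418 selection of stably transfected mammalian cells is possible. The short HIV-1 LTR, ble, lacI and bom hits in the automated annotation are small fragments, probably backbone remnants or sequence-similarity matches rather than functional parts.

The expression unit uses the human cytomegalovirus immediate early enhancer and promoter to drive a single open reading frame, terminated by the bovine growth hormone polyadenylation signal. EGFP comes first, supplied by the backbone, and the 582 bp RhoA coding sequence follows a few bases downstream, cloned between EcoRI and XhoI sites that remain intact, so the GTPase carries EGFP at its N-terminus. T7 and SP6 promoters flank the fusion and serve as sequencing primer sites.

The T19N substitution is recorded as dominant negative; mutants of this class are generally understood to interfere with activation of the endogenous GTPase by sequestering its exchange factors. The construct therefore allows RhoA signalling to be inhibited in transfected cells, with fluorescence identifying the expressing cells. The associated publication concerns Rho family proteins in apoptosis induced by cytotoxic T lymphocytes and Fas.
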