Addgene plasmid #12967: pcDNA3-EGFP-RhoA-T19N
Depositing lab: Gary Bokoch. Depositing organization: Scripps California (The Scripps Research Institute). Publication: Rho family proteins modulate rapid apoptosis induced by cytotoxic T lymphocytes and Fas. Subauste MC, Von Herrath M, Benard V, Chamberlain CE, Chuang TH, Chu K, Bokoch GM, Hahn KM. J Biol Chem. 2000 Mar 31. 275(13):9725-33. 10.1074/jbc.275.13.9725 PubMed 10734125.
Backbone
  Vector backbone: pcDNA3-EGFP
  Backbone manufacturer: Invitrogen
  Backbone size w/o insert (bp): 6100
  Vector type: Mammalian Expression
Growth in bacteria
  Bacterial resistance: Ampicillin, 100 μg/mL
  Growth temperature: 37°C
  Growth strain: DH5alpha
  Copy number: High Copy
Gene/Insert
  Gene/Insert name: RhoA DN (alt name: RhoA)
  Species: H. sapiens (human)
  Insert size (bp): 582
  Mutation: T19N Dominant negative
  GenBank ID: L25080
  Entrez Gene: RHOA (a.k.a. ARH12, ARHA, EDFAOB, RHO12, RHOH12)
  Tag / fusion protein: EGFP (N terminal on backbone)
  Cloning method: Restriction Enzyme; 5′ cloning site EcoRI (not destroyed); 3′ cloning site XhoI (not destroyed)
  Sequencing primers: 5′ T7 for EGFP; 3′ Sp6
Terms and licenses: Academic/Nonprofit Terms; Industry Terms: Not Available to Industry
How to cite: pcDNA3-EGFP-RhoA-T19N was a gift from Gary Bokoch (Addgene plasmid # 12967 ; http://n2t.net/addgene:12967 ; RRID:Addgene_12967)
