>Addgene plasmid #12967 | pcDNA3-EGFP-RhoA-T19N | addgene partial sequence | sequence record 113665 | Sp6 5'-ATTTAGGTGACACTATAG-3'
AGGCAACCAGATTTTTTCTTCCCACGTCTAGCTTGCAGAGCAGCTCTCGTAGCCATTTCAAAAACCTCTC
TCACTCCATCTTTGGTCTTTGCTGAACACTCCATGTACCCAAAAGCGCCAATCCTGTTTGCCATATCTCT
GCCTTCTTCAGGTTTCACCGGCTCCTGCTTCATCTTGGCTAGCTCCCGCCTTGTGTGCTCATCATTCCGA
AGATCCTTCTTATTCCCAACCAGGATGATGGGCACGTTGGGACAGAAATGCTTGACTTCTGGGGTCCACT
TTTCTGGGATGTTTTCTAAACTATCAGGGCTGTCGATGGAAAAACACATCAGTATAACATCGGTATCTGG
GTAGGAGAGGGGCCTCAGGCGATCATAATCTTCCTGCCCAGCTGTGTCCCACAAAGCCAACTCTACCTGC
TTTCCATCCACCTCGATATCTGCCACATAGTTCTCAAACACTGTGGGCACATACACCTCTGGGAACTGGT
CCTTGCTGAAGACTATGAGCAAGCAGTTCTTTCCACAGGCTCCATCACCAACAATCACCAGTTTCTTCCG
GATGGCAGCCATGAATTCCTTGTACAGCTCGTCCATGCCGAGAGTGATCCCGGCGGCGGTCACGAACTCC
AGCAGGACCATGTGATCGCGCTTCTCGTTGGGGTCTTTGCTCAGGGCGGACTGGGTGCTCAGGTAGTGGT
TGTCGGGCAGCAGCACGGGGCCGTCGCCGATGGGGGTGTTCTGCTGGTAGTGGTCGGCGAGCTGCACGCT
GCCGTCCTCGATGTTGTGGCGGATCTTGAAGTTCACCTTGATGCCGTTCTTCTGCTTGTCGGCCATGATA
TAGACGTTGTGGCTGTTGTAGTTGTACTCCAGCTTGTGCCCCAGGATGTTGCCGTCCTCCTTGAAGTCGA
TGCCCTTCAGCTCGATGCGGT
