>Addgene plasmid #12967 | pcDNA3-EGFP-RhoA-T19N | addgene partial sequence | sequence record 113666 | CMV-F 5'-CGCAAATGGGCGGTAGGCGTG-3'
ACTAGAGAACCCACTGCTTACTGGCTTATCGAAATTAATACGACTCACTATAGGGAGACCCAAGCTTGCC
ACCATGGTGAGCAAGGGCGAGGAGCTGTTCACCGGGGTGGTGCCCATCCTGGTCGAGCTGGACGGCGACG
TAAACGGCCACAAGTTCAGCGTGTCCGGCGAGGGCGAGGGCGATGCCACCTACGGCAAGCTGACCCTGAA
GTTCATCTGCACCACCGGCAAGCTGCCCGTGCCCTGGCCCACCCTCGTGACCACCCTGACCTACGGCGTG
CAGTGCTTCAGCCGCTACCCCGACCACATGAAGCAGCACGACTTCTTCAAGTCCGCCATGCCCGAAGGCT
ACGTCCAGGAGCGCACCATCTTCTTCAAGGACGACGGCAACTACAAGACCCGCGCCGAGGTGAAGTTCGA
GGGCGACACCCTGGTGAACCGCATCGAGCTGAAGGGCATCGACTTCAAGGAGGACGGCAACATCCTGGGG
CACAAGCTGGAGTACAACTACAACAGCCACAACGTCTATATCATGGCCGACAAGCAGAAGAACGGCATCA
AGGTGAACTTCAAGATCCGCCACAACATCGAGGACGGCAGCGTGCAGCTCGCCGACCACTACCAGCAGAA
CACCCCCATCGGCGACGGCCCCGTGCTGCTGCCCGACAACCACTACCTGAGCACCCAGTCCGCCCTGAGC
AAAGACCCCAACGAGAAGCGCGATCACATGGTCCTGCTGGAGTTCGTGACCGCCGCCGGGATCACTCTCG
GCATGGACGAGCTGTACAAGGAATTCATGGCTGCCATCCGGAAGAAACTGGTGATTGTTGGTGATGGAGC
CTGTGGAAAGAACTGCTTGCTCATAGTCTTCAGCAAGGACCAGTTCCCAGAGGTGTATGTGCCCACAGTG
TTT
